>Addgene plasmid #187921 | pcDNA3-NP-B/BRISBANE/60/2008 | addgene full sequence | sequence record 373441 | Addgene NGS Result
GACGGATCGGGAGATCTCCCGATCCCCTATGGTGCACTCTCAGTACAATCTGCTCTGATGCCGCATAGTT
AAGCCAGTATCTGCTCCCTGCTTGTGTGTTGGAGGTCGCTGAGTAGTGCGCGAGCAAAATTTAAGCTACA
ACAAGGCAAGGCTTGACCGACAATTGCATGAAGAATCTGCTTAGGGTTAGGCGTTTTGCGCTGCTTCGCG
ATGTACGGGCCAGATATACGCGTTGACATTGATTATTGACTAGTTATTAATAGTAATCAATTACGGGGTC
ATTAGTTCATAGCCCATATATGGAGTTCCGCGTTACATAACTTACGGTAAATGGCCCGCCTGGCTGACCG
CCCAACGACCCCCGCCCATTGACGTCAATAATGACGTATGTTCCCATAGTAACGCCAATAGGGACTTTCC
ATTGACGTCAATGGGTGGAGTATTTACGGTAAACTGCCCACTTGGCAGTACATCAAGTGTATCATATGCC
AAGTACGCCCCCTATTGACGTCAATGACGGTAAATGGCCCGCCTGGCATTATGCCCAGTACATGACCTTA
TGGGACTTTCCTACTTGGCAGTACATCTACGTATTAGTCATCGCTATTACCATGGTGATGCGGTTTTGGC
AGTACATCAATGGGCGTGGATAGCGGTTTGACTCACGGGGATTTCCAAGTCTCCACCCCATTGACGTCAA
TGGGAGTTTGTTTTGGCACCAAAATCAACGGGACTTTCCAAAATGTCGTAACAACTCCGCCCCATTGACG
CAAATGGGCGGTAGGCGTGTACGGTGGGAGGTCTATATAAGCAGAGCTCTCTGGCTAACTAGAGAACCCA
CTGCTTACTGGCTTATCGAAATTAATACGACTCACTATAGGGAGACCCAAGCTTGGTACCGCCACCATGT
CCAACATGGATATTGACGGTATAAACACTGGGACAATTGACAAAACACCGGAAGAAATAACTTCTGGAAC
CAGTGGGACAACCAGACCAATCATTAGACCAGCAACCCTTGCCCCACCAAGCAACAAACGAACCCGTAAC
CCATCCCCGGAAAGAGCAACCACAAGCAGTGAAGATGATGTCGGAAGGAAAACCCAAAAGAAACAGACCC
CGACAGAGATAAAGAAGAGCGTCTACAACATGGTGGTGAAACTGGGCGAATTCTATAACCAGATGATGGT
CAAAGCTGGACTCAATGATGACATGGAGAGAAATCTAATCCAAAATGCGCATGCCGTGGAAAGAATTCTA
TTGGCTGCCACTGATGACAAGAAAACCGAGTTCCAGAAGAAAAAGAATGCCAGAGATGTCAAAGAAGGGA
AAGAAGAAATAGATCACAACAAAACAGGAGGCACCTTTTACAAGATGGTAAGAGATGATAAAACCATCTA
CTTCAGCCCTATAAGAATTACCTTTTTAAAAGAAGAGGTGAAAACAATGTACAAAACCACCATGGGGAGT
GATGGCTTCAGTGGACTAAATCACATAATGATTGGGCATTCACAGATGAATGATGTCTGTTTCCAAAGAT
CAAAGGCACTAAAAAGAGTTGGACTTGATCCTTCATTAATCAGTACCTTTGCGGGAAGCACAGTCCCCAG
AAGATCAGGTGCGACTGGTGTTGCAATCAAAGGAGGTGGAACCTTAGTGGCTGAAGCCATTCGATTTATA
GGAAGAGCAATGGCAGACAGAGGGCTATTGAGAGACATCAAAGCCAAGACTGCCTATGAAAAGATTCTTC
TGAATCTAAAAAACAAATGCTCTGCGCCCCAACAAAAGGCTCTAGTTGATCAAGTGATCGGAAGCAGAAA
TCCGGGGATTGCAGACATTGAAGATCTAACCCTGCTTGCTCGTAGTATGGTCGTTGTTAGGCCCTCTGTG
GCAAGCAAAGTGGTGCTTCCCATAAGCATTTACGCCAAAATACCTCAACTAGGGTTCAATGTTGAAGAGT
ACTCTATGGTTGGGTACGAAGCCATGGCTCTTTACAATATGGCAACACCTGTGTCCATATTAAGAATGGG
AGATGATGCAAAAGATAAATCGCAATTATTCTTCATGTCTTGCTTCGGAGCTGCCTATGAAGACCTGAGA
GTTTTGTCTGCATTAACAGGCACAGAATTCAAGCCTAGATCAGCATTAAAATGCAAGGGTTTCCATGTTC
CAGCAAAGGAACAGGTAGAAGGAATGGGAGCAGCTCTGATGTCCATCAAGCTCCAGTTTTGGGCTCCGAT
GACCAGATCTGGGGGGAACGAAGTAGGTGGAGACGGAGGGTCTGGCCAAATAAGCTGCAGCCCAGTGTTT
GCAGTGGAAAGACCTATTGCTCTAAGCAAGCAAGCTGTAAGAAGAATGCTGTCAATGAATATTGAGGGAC
GTGATGCAGATGTCAAAGGAAATCTACTCAAGATGATGAATGACTCAATGGCTAAGAAAACCAGTGGAAA
TGCTTTCATTGGGAAGAAAATGTTTCAAATATCAGACAAAAACAAAACCAATCCCATTGAAATTCCAATT
AAGCAGACCATCCCCAATTTCTTCTTTGGGAGGGACACAGCAGAGGATTATGATGACCTCGATTATTAAG
GATCCGGAGGTAAGCCTATCCCTAACCCTCTCCTCGGTCTCGATTCTACGTAGTAAGCGGCCGCTCGAGC
ATGCATCTAGAGGGCCCTATTCTATAGTGTCACCTAAATGCTAGAGCTCGCTGATCAGCCTCGACTGTGC
CTTCTAGTTGCCAGCCATCTGTTGTTTGCCCCTCCCCCGTGCCTTCCTTGACCCTGGAAGGTGCCACTCC
CACTGTCCTTTCCTAATAAAATGAGGAAATTGCATCGCATTGTCTGAGTAGGTGTCATTCTATTCTGGGG
GGTGGGGTGGGGCAGGACAGCAAGGGGGAGGATTGGGAAGACAATAGCAGGCATGCTGGGGATGCGGTGG
GCTCTATGGCTTCTGAGGCGGAAAGAACCAGCTGGGGCTCTAGGGGGTATCCCC
[124 nt withheld, positions 2995-3118]
C
[91 nt withheld, positions 3120-3210]
A
[49 nt withheld, positions 3212-3260]
CCTTTGACGTTGGAGTCCACGTTCTTT
[37 nt withheld, positions 3288-3324]
ACCCTATCTCGGTCTATTCTTTTGATTTATAAGGGATTTTGCCGATTTCGGCCTATTGGTTAAAAAATGA
GCTGATTTAACAAAAATTTAACGCGAATTAATTCTGTGGAATGTGTGTCAGTTAGGGTGTGGAAAGTCCC
CAGGCTCCCCAGCAGGCAGAAGTATGCAAAGCATGCATCTCAATTAGTCAGCAACCATAGTCCCGCCCCT
AACTCCGCCCATCCCGCCCCTAACTCCGCCCAGTTCCGCCCATTCTCCGCCCCATGGCTGACTAATTTTT
TTTATTTATGCAGAGGCCGAGGCCGCCTCTGCCTCTGAGCTATTCCAGAAGTAGTGAGGAGGCTTTTTTG
GAGGCCTAGGCTTTTGCAAAAAGCTCCCGGGAGCTTGTATATCCATTTTCGGATCTGATCAAGAGACAGG
ATGAGGATCGTTTCGCATGATTGAACAAGATGGATTGCACGCAGGTTCTCCGGCCGCTTGGGTGGAGAGG
CTATTCGGCTATGACTGGGCACAACAGACAATCGGCTGCTCTGATGCCGCCGTGTTCCGGCTGTCAGCGC
AGGGGCGCCCGGTTCTTTTTGTCAAGACCGACCTGTCCGGTGCCCTGAATGAACTGCAGGACGAGGCAGC
GCGGCTATCGTGGCTGGCCACGACGGGCGTTCCTTGCGCAGCTGTGCTCGACGTTGTCACTGAAGCGGGA
AGGGACTGGCTGCTATTGGGCGAAGTGCCGGGGCAGGATCTCCTGTCATCTCACCTTGCTCCTGCCGAGA
AAGTATCCATCATGGCTGATGCAATGCGGCGGCTGCATACGCTTGATCCGGCTACCTGCCCATTCGACCA
CCAAGCGAAACATCGCATCGAGCGAGCACGTACTCGGATGGAAGCCGGTCTTGTCGATCAGGATGATCTG
GACGAAGAGCATCAGGGGCTCGCGCCAGCCGAACTGTTCGCCAGGCTCAAGGCGCGCATGCCCGACGGCG
AGGATCTCGTCGTGACCCATGGCGATGCCTGCTTGCCGAATATCATGGTGGAAAATGGCCGCTTTTCTGG
ATTCATCGACTGTGGCCGGCTGGGTGTGGCGGACCGCTATCAGGACATAGCGTTGGCTACCCGTGATATT
GCTGAAGAGCTTGGCGGCGAATGGGCTGACCGCTTCCTCGTGCTTTACGGTATCGCCGCTCCCGATTCGC
AGCGCATCGCCTTCTATCGCCTTCTTGACGAGTTCTTCTGAGCGGGACTCTGGGGTTCGAAATGACCGAC
CAAGCGACGCCCAACCTGCCATCACGAGATTTCGATTCCACCGCCGCCTTCTATGAAAGGTTGGGCTTCG
GAATCGTTTTCCGGGACGCCGGCTGGATGATCCTCCAGCGCGGGGATCTCATGCTGGAGTTCTTCGCCCA
CCCCAACTTGTTTATTGCAGCTTATAATGGTTACAAATAAAGCAATAGCATCACAAATTTCACAAATAAA
GCATTTTTTTCACTGCATTCTAGTTGTGGTTTGTCCAAACTCATCAATGTATCTTATCATGTCTGTATAC
CGTCGACCTCTAGCTAGAGCTTGGCGTAATCATGGTCATAGCTGTTTCCTGTGTGAAATTGTTATCCGCT
CACAATTCCACACAACATACGAGCCGGAAGCATAAAGTGTAAAGCCTGGGGTGCCTAATGAGTGAGCTAA
CTCACATTAATTGCGTTGCGCTCACTGCCCGCTTTCCAGTCGGGAAACCTGTCGTGCCAGCTGCATTAAT
GAATCGGCCAACGCGCGGGGAGAGGCGGTTTGCGTATTGGGCGCTCTTCCGCTTCCTCGCTCACTGACTC
GCTGCGCTCGGTCGTTCGGCTGCGGCGAGCGGTATCAGCTCACTCAAAGGCGGTAATACGGTTATCCACA
GAATCAGGGGATAACGCAGGAAAGAACATGTGAGCAAAAGGCCAGCAAAAGGCCAGGAACCGTAAAAAGG
CCGCGTTGCTGGCGTTTTTCCATAGGCTCCGCCCCCCTGACGAGCATCACAAAAATCGACGCTCAAGTCA
GAGGTGGCGAAACCCGACAGGACTATAAAGATACCAGGCGTTTCCCCCTGGAAGCTCCCTCGTGCGCTCT
CCTGTTCCGACCCTGCCGCTTACCGGATACCTGTCCGCCTTTCTCCCTTCGGGAAGCGTGGCGCTTTCTC
ATAGCTCACGCTGTAGGTATCTCAGTTCGGTGTAGGTCGTTCGCTCCAAGCTGGGCTGTGTGCACGAACC
CCCCGTTCAGCCCGACCGCTGCGCCTTATCCGGTAACTATCGTCTTGAGTCCAACCCGGTAAGACACGAC
TTATCGCCACTGGCAGCAGCCACTGGTAACAGGATTAGCAGAGCGAGGTATGTAGGCGGTGCTACAGAGT
TCTTGAAGTGGTGGCCTAACTACGGCTACACTAGAAGAACAGTATTTGGTATCTGCGCTCTGCTGAAGCC
AGTTACCTTCGGAAAAAGAGTTGGTAGCTCTTGATCCGGCAAACAAACCACCGCTGGTAGCGGTGGTTTT
TTTGTTTGCAAGCAGCAGATTACGCGCAGAAAAAAAGGATCTCAAGAAGATCCTTTGATCTTTTCTACGG
GGTCTGACGCTCAGTGGAACGAAAACTCACGTTAAGGGATTTTGGTCATGAGATTATCAAAAAGGATCTT
CACCTAGATCCTTTTAAATTAAAAATGAAGTTTTAAATCAATCTAAAGTATATATGAGTAAACTTGGTCT
GACAGTTACCAATGCTTAATCAGTGAGGCACCTATCTCAGCGATCTGTCTATTTCGTTCATCCATAGTTG
CCTGACTCCCCGTCGTGTAGATAACTACGATACGGGAGGGCTTACCATCTGGCCCCAGTGCTGCAATGAT
ACCGCGAGACCCACGCTCACCGGCTCCAGATTTATCAGCAATAAACCAGCCAGCCGGAAGGGCCGAGCGC
AGAAGTGGTCCTGCAACTTTATCCGCCTCCATCCAGTCTATTAATTGTTGCCGGGAAGCTAGAGTAAGTA
GTTCGCCAGTTAATAGTTTGCGCAACGTTGTTGCCATTGCTACAGGCATCGTGGTGTCACGCTCGTCGTT
TGGTATGGCTTCATTCAGCTCCGGTTCCCAACGATCAAGGCGAGTTACATGATCCCCCATGTTGTGCAAA
AAAGCGGTTAGCTCCTTCGGTCCTCCGATCGTTGTCAGAAGTAAGTTGGCCGCAGTGTTATCACTCATGG
TTATGGCAGCACTGCATAATTCTCTTACTGTCATGCCATCCGTAAGATGCTTTTCTGTGACTGGTGAGTA
CTCAACCAAGTCATTCTGAGAATAGTGTATGCGGCGACCGAGTTGCTCTTGCCCGGCGTCAATACGGGAT
AATACCGCGCCACATAGCAGAACTTTAAAAGTGCTCATCATTGGAAAACGTTCTTCGGGGCGAAAACTCT
CAAGGATCTTACCGCTGTTGAGATCCAGTTCGATGTAACCCACTCGTGCACCCAACTGATCTTCAGCATC
TTTTACTTTCACCAGCGTTTCTGGGTGAGCAAAAACAGGAAGGCAAAATGCCGCAAAAAAGGGAATAAGG
GCGACACGGAAATGTTGAATACTCATACTCTTCCTTTTTCAATATTATTGAAGCATTTATCAGGGTTATT
GTCTCATGAGCGGATACATATTTGAATGTATTTAGAAAAATAAACAAATAGGGGTTCCGCGCACATTTCC
CCGAAAAGTGCCACCTGACGTC
Features (pLannotate 1.2.2; 22 found; start..end, strand, type, name):
     28..80      -  misc_feature   bom (fragment): basis of mobility region from pBR322
    235..614     +  enhancer       CMV enhancer: human cytomegalovirus immediate early enhancer
    615..818     +  promoter       CMV promoter: human cytomegalovirus (CMV) immediate early promoter
    814..847     +  LTR            5' LTR (truncated) (fragment): truncated 5' long terminal repeat (LTR) from HIV-1
    863..881     +  promoter       T7 promoter: promoter for bacteriophage T7 RNA polymerase
    907..2586    +  CDS            NP: NCAP_INBLE - Experimental evidence at protein level: Swiss-Prot protein existence level 1. Encapsidates the negative strand viral RNA, protecting it from nucleases. The encapsidated genomic RNA is termed the ribonucleoprotein (RNP) and serves as template for transcription and replication. The RNP needs to be localized in the host nucleus to start an infectious cycle, but is too large to diffuse through the nuclear pore complex. NP comprises at least 2 nuclear localization signals that are responsible for the active RNP import into the nucleus through cellular importin alpha/beta pathway. Later
   2599..2640    +  CDS            V5 tag: epitope tag from simian virus 5
   2681..2699    -  promoter       SP6 promoter: promoter for bacteriophage SP6 RNA polymerase
   2725..2949    +  polyA_signal   bGH poly(A) signal: bovine growth hormone polyadenylation signal
   2953..2974    +  promoter       SV40 promoter (fragment): SV40 enhancer and early promoter
   2995..3423    +  rep_origin     f1 ori (sequence partly withheld): f1 bacteriophage origin of replication; arrow indicates direction of (+) strand synthesis
   3476..3686    +  promoter       SV40 promoter: SV40 early promoter
   3761..4552    +  CDS            neo: KKA2_KLEPN - Also known as kan, nptII. Experimental evidence at protein level: Swiss-Prot protein existence level 1. Resistance to kanamycin, neomycin, paromomycin, ribostamycin, butirosin and gentamicin B. From Klebsiella pneumoniae.
   4576..4734    +  CDS            ble (fragment): BLE_KLEPN - Experimental evidence at protein level: Swiss-Prot protein existence level 1. Binding protein with a strong affinity to the bleomycin family of antibiotics. Binds to CL990; an antimitotic-antibiotic compound. From Klebsiella pneumoniae.
   4729..4850    +  polyA_signal   SV40 poly(A) signal: SV40 polyadenylation signal
   4923..4939    -  protein_bind   lac operator: The lac repressor binds to the lac operator to inhibit transcription in E. coli. This inhibition can be relieved by adding lactose or isopropyl-β-D-thiogalactopyranoside (IPTG). lac repressor encoded by lacI
   4947..4977    -  promoter       lac promoter: promoter for the E. coli lac operon
   4992..5013    -  protein_bind   CAP binding site: CAP binding activates transcription in the presence of cAMP. E. coli catabolite activator protein
   5026..5118    -  CDS            lacI (fragment): lac repressor; lacI; The lac repressor binds to the lac operator to inhibit transcription in E. coli. This inhibition can be relieved by adding lactose or isopropyl-β-D-thiogalactopyranoside (IPTG).
   5301..5889    -  rep_origin     ori: high-copy-number ColE1/pMB1/pBR322/pUC origin of replication
   6060..6920    -  CDS            AmpR: β-lactamase; bla; confers resistance to ampicillin, carbenicillin, and related antibiotics
   6921..7025    -  promoter       AmpR promoter: bla
