[The description below was written by a language model from this plasmid's Addgene catalogue record and pLannotate feature annotations shown in this document.]
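Description:
pcDNA3-NP-B/BRISBANE/60/2008 is a mammalian expression plasmid built on the pcDNA3 backbone that produces the nucleoprotein (NP, also called BNP) of influenza B/Brisbane/60/2008 virus. The roughly 1.7 kb NP open reading frame was inserted between the KpnI and BamHI sites, placing it downstream of the human cytomegalovirus immediate-early enhancer and promoter and upstream of the bovine growth hormone polyadenylation signal, an arrangement that gives strong constitutive RNA polymerase II transcription after transfection. Flanking T7 and SP6 phage promoters are standard backbone elements that also allow in vitro transcription. In bacteria the plasmid is maintained through a high-copy ColE1/pUC-type origin and selected with ampicillin via the β-lactamase gene. An f1 origin is also present. An SV40 early promoter drives the neomycin phosphotransferase gene with an SV40 poly(A) signal, permitting G418 selection of stably transfected mammalian cells.

The catalogue entry lists the insert as untagged, yet the annotated sequence shows a V5 epitope coding segment a few bases downstream of the NP reading frame. The record does not show whether a stop codon separates the two, so this may simply be untranslated residual vector sequence. The sequenced record (7,056 nt) is also slightly shorter than the stated total size of 7,129 bp. Short annotated fragments such as the truncated HIV-1 LTR, ble and lacI pieces are probably backbone remnants or annotation artefacts rather than functional parts.

NP encapsidates viral RNA to form the ribonucleoprotein that serves as the template for transcription and replication. Consistent with the associated publication on an influenza B reporter assay, this plasmid would plausibly supply NP alongside polymerase subunits and a reporter RNA construct to reconstitute viral RNP activity in cultured cells.
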