Addgene plasmid #187921: pcDNA3-NP-B/BRISBANE/60/2008
Purpose: Expresses nucleoprotein of Influenza B/Brisbane/60/2008 virus in mammalian cells
Depositing lab: Arindam Mondal. Depositing organization: Indian Institute of Technology, Kharagpur. Publication: A Comprehensive Roadmap Towards the Generation of an Influenza B Reporter Assay Using a Single DNA Polymerase-Based Cloning of the Reporter RNA Construct. Kedia N, Banerjee S, Mondal A. Front Microbiol. 2022 May 25;13:868367. doi: 10.3389/fmicb.2022.868367. eCollection 2022. PubMed 35694292.
Backbone
  Vector backbone: pcDNA3
  Backbone size w/o insert (bp): 5446
  Total vector size (bp): 7129
  Vector type: Mammalian Expression
  Selectable markers: Neomycin (select with G418)
Growth in bacteria
  Bacterial resistance: Ampicillin, 100 μg/mL
  Growth temperature: 37°C
  Growth strain: DH5alpha
  Growth instructions: Streak an ampicillin agar plate from the frozen glycerol stock. Grow bacterial culture from a single colony grown on the plate.
  Copy number: Unknown
Gene/Insert
  Gene/Insert name: Influenza B Nucleoprotein (alt name: BNP)
  Insert size (bp): 1683
  Promoter: CMV Promoter
  Tag / fusion protein: UNTAGGED
  Cloning method: Restriction Enzyme; 5′ cloning site Kpn1 (not destroyed); 3′ cloning site BamH1 (not destroyed)
  Sequencing primers: 5′ CMV Forward; 3′ BGH Reverse
Terms and licenses: Academic/Nonprofit Terms; Industry Terms: Not Available to Industry
How to cite: pcDNA3-NP-B/BRISBANE/60/2008 was a gift from Arindam Mondal (Addgene plasmid # 187921 ; http://n2t.net/addgene:187921 ; RRID:Addgene_187921)
